>Addgene plasmid #143143 | TFORF1625 | addgene full sequence | sequence record 397798 | Addgene NGS Result
TTAATGTAGTCTTATGCAATACTCTTGTAGTCTTGCAACATGGTAACGATGAGTTAGCAACATGCCTTAC
AAGGAGAGAAAAAGCACCGTGCATGCCGATTGGTGGAAGTAAGGTGGTACGATCGTGCCTTATTAGGAAG
GCAACAGACGGGTCTGACATGGATTGGACGAACCACTGAATTGCCGCATTGCAGAGATATTGTATTTAAG
TGCCTAGCTCGATACATAAACGGGTCTCTCTGGTTAGACCAGATCTGAGCCTGGGAGCTCTCTGGCTAAC
TAGGGAACCCACTGCTTAAGCCTCAATAAAGCTTGCCTTGAGTGCTTCAAGTAGTGTGTGCCCGTCTGTT
GTGTGACTCTGGTAACTAGAGATCCCTCAGACCCTTTTAGTCAGTGTGGAAAATCTCTAGCAGTGGCGCC
CGAACAGGGACTTGAAAGCGAAAGGGAAACCAGAGGAGCTCTCTCGACGCAGGACTCGGCTTGCTGAAGC
GCGCACGGCAAGAGGCGAGGGGCGGCGACTGGTGAGTACGCCAAAAATTTTGACTAGCGGAGGCTAGAAG
GAGAGAGATGGGTGCGAGAGCGTCAGTATTAAGCGGGGGAGAATTAGATCGCGATGGGAAAAAATTCGGT
TAAGGCCAGGGGGAAAGAAAAAATATAAATTAAAACATATAGTATGGGCAAGCAGGGAGCTAGAACGATT
CGCAGTTAATCCTGGCCTGTTAGAAACATCAGAAGGCTGTAGACAAATACTGGGACAGCTACAACCATCC
CTTCAGACAGGATCAGAAGAACTTAGATCATTATATAATACAGTAGCAACCCTCTATTGTGTGCATCAAA
GGATAGAGATAAAAGACACCAAGGAAGCTTTAGACAAGATAGAGGAAGAGCAAAACAAAAGTAAGACCAC
CGCACAGCAAGCGGCCGCTGATCTTCAGACCTGGAGGAGGAGATATGAGGGACAATTGGAGAAGTGAATT
ATATAAATATAAAGTAGTAAAAATTGAACCATTAGGAGTAGCACCCACCAAGGCAAAGAGAAGAGTGGTG
CAGAGAGAAAAAAGAGCAGTGGGAATAGGAGCTTTGTTCCTTGGGTTCTTGGGAGCAGCAGGAAGCACTA
TGGGCGCAGCGTCAATGACGCTGACGGTACAGGCCAGACAATTATTGTCTGGTATAGTGCAGCAGCAGAA
CAATTTGCTGAGGGCTATTGAGGCGCAACAGCATCTGTTGCAACTCACAGTCTGGGGCATCAAGCAGCTC
CAGGCAAGAATCCTGGCTGTGGAAAGATACCTAAAGGATCAACAGCTCCTGGGGATTTGGGGTTGCTCTG
GAAAACTCATTTGCACCACTGCTGTGCCTTGGAATGCTAGTTGGAGTAATAAATCTCTGGAACAGATTTG
GAATCACACGACCTGGATGGAGTGGGACAGAGAAATTAACAATTACACAAGCTTAATACACTCCTTAATT
GAAGAATCGCAAAACCAGCAAGAAAAGAATGAACAAGAATTATTGGAATTAGATAAATGGGCAAGTTTGT
GGAATTGGTTTAACATAACAAATTGGCTGTGGTATATAAAATTATTCATAATGATAGTAGGAGGCTTGGT
AGGTTTAAGAATAGTTTTTGCTGTACTTTCTATAGTGAATAGAGTTAGGCAGGGATATTCACCATTATCG
TTTCAGACCCACCTCCCAACCCCGAGGGGACCCATGCATTGCATCTCAATTAGTCAGCAACCAGGTGTGG
AAAGTCCCCAGGCTCCCCAGCAGGCAGAAGTATGCAAAGCATGCGTCTCAATTAGTCAGCAACCATAGTC
CCGCCCCTAACTCCGCCCATCCCGCCCCTAACTCCGCCCAGTTCCGCCCATTCTCCGCCCCATGGCTGAC
TAATTTTTTTTATTTATGCAGAGGCCGAGGCCGCCTCGGCCTCTGAGCTATTCCAGAAGTAGTGAGGAGG
CTTTTTTGGAGGCCTAGGCTTTTGCAAAAAGCTTTCTAGAGGTACCACCGGAGCTTACCATGACCGAGTA
CAAGCCCACGGTGCGCCTCGCCACCCGCGACGACGTCCCCAGGGCCGTACGCACCCTCGCCGCCGCGTTC
GCCGACTACCCCGCCACGCGCCACACCGTCGATCCGGACCGCCACATCGAGCGGGTCACCGAGCTGCAAG
AACTCTTCCTCACGCGCGTCGGGCTCGACATCGGCAAGGTGTGGGTCGCGGACGACGGCGCCGCCGTGGC
GGTCTGGACCACGCCGGAGAGCGTCGAAGCGGGGGCGGTGTTCGCCGAGATCGGCCCGCGCATGGCCGAG
TTGAGCGGTTCCCGGCTGGCCGCGCAGCAACAGATGGAAGGCCTCCTGGCGCCGCACCGGCCCAAGGAGC
CCGCGTGGTTCCTGGCCACCGTCGGCGTCTCGCCCGACCACCAGGGCAAGGGTCTGGGCAGCGCCGTCGT
GCTCCCCGGAGTGGAGGCGGCCGAGCGCGCCGGGGTGCCCGCCTTCCTGGAGACCTCCGCGCCCCGCAAC
CTCCCCTTCTACGAGCGGCTCGGCTTCACCGTCACCGCCGACGTCGAGGTGCCCGAAGGACCGCGCACCT
GGTGCATGACCCGCAAGCCCGGTGCCAGTTAACGAATTCTAGATCTTGAGACAAATGGCAGTATTCATCC
ACAATTTTAAAAGAAAAGGGGGGATTGGGGGGTACAGTGCAGGGGAAAGAATAGTAGACATAATAGCAAC
AGACATACAAACTAAAGAATTACAAAAACAAATTACAAAAATTCAAAATTTTCGGGTTTATTACAGGGAC
AGCAGAGATCCACTTTGGCGCCGGCTCGAGGCCTGCAGGTGCAAAGATGGATAAAGTTTTAAACAGAGAG
GAATCTTTGCAGCTAATGGACCTTCTAGGTCTTGAAAGGAGTGGGAATTGGCTCCGGTGCCCGTCAGTGG
GCAGAGCGCACATCGCCCACAGTCCCCGAGAAGTTGGGGGGAGGGGTCGGCAATTGAACCGGTGCCTAGA
GAAGGTGGCGCGGGGTAAACTGGGAAAGTGATGTCGTGTACTGGCTCCGCCTTTTTCCCGAGGGTGGGGG
AGAACCGTATATAAGTGCAGTAGTCGCCGTGAACGTTCTTTTTCGCAACGGGTTTGCCGCCAGAACACAG
GTAAGTGCCGTGTGTGGTTCCCGCGGGCCTGGCCTCTTTACGGGTTATGGCCCTTGCGTGCCTTGAATTA
CTTCCACCTGGCTGCAGTACGTGATTCTTGATCCCGAGCTTCGGGTTGGAAGTGGGTGGGAGAGTTCGAG
GCCTTGCGCTTAAGGAGCCCCTTCGCCTCGTGCTTGAGTTGAGGCCTGGCCTGGGCGCTGGGGCCGCCGC
GTGCGAATCTGGTGGCACCTTCGCGCCTGTCTCGCTGCTTTCGATAAGTCTCTAGCCATTTAAAATTTTT
GATGACCTGCTGCGACGCTTTTTTTCTGGCAAGATAGTCTTGTAAATGCGGGCCAAGATCTGCACACTGG
TATTTCGGTTTTTGGGGCCGCGGGCGGCGACGGGGCCCGTGCGTCCCAGCGCACATGTTCGGCGAGGCGG
GGCCTGCGAGCGCGGCCACCGAGAATCGGACGGGGGTAGTCTCAAGCTGGCCGGCCTGCTCTGGTGCCTG
GCCTCGCGCCGCCGTGTATCGCCCCGCCCTGGGCGGCAAGGCTGGCCCGGTCGGCACCAGTTGCGTGAGC
GGAAAGATGGCCGCTTCCCGGCCCTGCTGCAGGGAGCTCAAAATGGAGGACGCGGCGCTCGGGAGAGCGG
GCGGGTGAGTCACCCACACAAAGGAAAAGGGCCTTTCCGTCCTCAGCCGTCGCTTCATGTGACTCCACGG
AGTACCGGGCGCCGTCCAGGCACCTCGATTAGTTCTCGAGCTTTTGGAGTACGTCGTCTTTAGGTTGGGG
GGAGGGGTTTTATGCGATGGAGTTTCCCCACACTGAGTGGGTGGAGACTGAAGTTAGGCCAGCTTGGCAC
TTGATGTAATTCTCCTTGGAATTTGCCCTTTTTGAGTTTGGATCTTGGTTCATTCTCAAGCCTCAGACAG
TGGTTCAAAGTTTTTTTCTTCCATTTCAGGTGTCGTGAGGCTAGCACCGCCACCATGGCGATGGCACTCC
CGATGCCTGGACCTCAGGAGGCGGTTGTGTTCGAGGATGTGGCTGTGTACTTCACAAGGATAGAGTGGAG
TTGCCTGGCCCCCGACCAGCAGGCACTCTACAGGGACGTGATGCTGGAGAACTATGGGAACCTGGCCTCA
CTAGGCTTTCTTGTTGCCAAACCAGCACTGATCTCCCTATTGGAGCAAGGAGAGGAGCCGGGGGCCTTGA
TTCTGCAGGTGGCTGAACAGAGCGTGGCCAAAGCCAGCCTGTGCACAGATTCCAGGATGGAGGCTGGGAT
CATGGAGTCTCCTCTGCAGAGAAAGCTCTCCAGGCAGGCAGGACTGCCGGGCACCGTGTGGGGGTGCCTC
CCCTGGGGGCACCCTGTGGGGGGGCACCCTGCACCACCCCACCCGCATGGCGGTCCTGAGGACGGGTCAG
ATAAACCCACCCACCCCCGGGCTCGGGAGCACAGCGCCTCCCCAAGGGTTCTGCAGGAAGACCTGGGCCG
GCCTGTGGGGAGCTCAGCCCCCCGCTACAGGTGCGTGTGCGGCAAGGCGTTCAGATACAACTCGCTGCTT
CTCAGGCACCAGATCATCCACACCGGCGCCAAGCCCTTCCAGTGCACAGAGTGCGGGAAGGCCTTCAAGC
AAAGCTCCATCCTGCTGCGGCACCAGCTGATCCACACTGAGGAGAAGCCGTTCCAGTGCGGCGAGTGCGG
GAAGGCCTTCCGGCAGAGCACGCAGCTGGCTGCCCACCACCGCGTCCACACCCGCGAGCGGCCCTACGCA
TGCGGCGAGTGCGGCAAGGCCTTCAGCCGCAGCTCCCGGCTGCTGCAGCACCAGAAGTTCCACACCGGGG
AGAAGCCCTTCGCGTGCACAGAGTGCGGCAAGGCGTTCTGCCGCAGGTTCACCCTCAACGAGCACGGCCG
CATCCACAGCGGGGAGCGGCCCTACCGGTGCCTGCGGTGTGGGCAGCGCTTCATCCGAGGGTCCTCGCTC
CTGAAGCACCACCGGCTGCACGCGCAGGAGGGTGCCCAGGACGGCGGCGTGGGGCAGGGCGCCCTGCTCG
GAGCTGCGCAGAGGCCCCAGGCGGGGGACCCGCCCCACGAGTGCCCGGTGTGCGGGAGGCCGTTCCGACA
CAACTCCCTGCTGCTGCTGCACCTGCGCCTACACACGGGCGAGAAGCCGTTCGAGTGCGCGGAGTGCGGC
AAGGCCTTCGGTCGCAAGTCCAACCTCACTCTGCACCAGAAGATCCACACCAAGGAGAAGCCCTTCGCGT
GCACCGAGTGCGGCAAGGCGTTCCGCAGGAGCTACACGCTGAACGAGCACTACCGGCTCCACAGCGGCGA
GAGGCCATACCGGTGCCGCGCCTGCGGGAGGGCCTGCAGCCGGCTGTCCACCCTCATCCAGCACCAGAAG
GTGCACGGCCGCGAGCCCGGGGAGGACACAGAGGGCAGGCGGGCGCCCTGTTGGGCTTCCTAGTAATGAA
CTAGTCCGTAACTTGAAAGTATTTCGATTTCTTGGCTTTATATATCTTGTGGAAAGGACGACAATCGTAC
GGACTCTGTATTCAGACGCGTTAAGTCGACAATCAACCTCTGGATTACAAAATTTGTGAAAGATTGACTG
GTATTCTTAACTATGTTGCTCCTTTTACGCTATGTGGATACGCTGCTTTAATGCCTTTGTATCATGCTAT
TGCTTCCCGTATGGCTTTCATTTTCTCCTCCTTGTATAAATCCTGGTTGCTGTCTCTTTATGAGGAGTTG
TGGCCCGTTGTCAGGCAACGTGGCGTGGTGTGCACTGTGTTTGCTGACGCAACCCCCACTGGTTGGGGCA
TTGCCACCACCTGTCAGCTCCTTTCCGGGACTTTCGCTTTCCCCCTCCCTATTGCCACGGCGGAACTCAT
CGCCGCCTGCCTTGCCCGCTGCTGGACAGGGGCTCGGCTGTTGGGCACTGACAATTCCGTGGTGTTGTCG
GGGAAATCATCGTCCTTTCCTTGGCTGCTCGCCTGTGTTGCCACCTGGATTCTGCGCGGGACGTCCTTCT
GCTACGTCCCTTCGGCCCTCAATCCAGCGGACCTTCCTTCCCGCGGCCTGCTGCCGGCTCTGCGGCCTCT
TCCGCGTCTTCGCCTTCGCCCTCAGACGAGTCGGATCTCCCTTTGGGCCGCCTCCCCGCGTCGACTTTAA
GACCAATGACTTACAAGGCAGCTGTAGATCTTAGCCACTTTTTAAAAGAAAAGGGGGGACTGGAAGGGCT
AATTCACTCCCAACGAAGACAAGATCTGCTTTTTGCTTGTACTGGGTCTCTCTGGTTAGACCAGATCTGA
GCCTGGGAGCTCTCTGGCTAACTAGGGAACCCACTGCTTAAGCCTCAATAAAGCTTGCCTTGAGTGCTTC
AAGTAGTGTGTGCCCGTCTGTTGTGTGACTCTGGTAACTAGAGATCCCTCAGACCCTTTTAGTCAGTGTG
GAAAATCTCTAGCAGTACGTATAGTAGTTCATGTCATCTTATTATTCAGTATTTATAACTTGCAAAGAAA
TGAATATCAGAGAGTGAGAGGAACTTGTTTATTGCAGCTTATAATGGTTACAAATAAAGCAATAGCATCA
CAAATTTCACAAATAAAGCATTTTTTTCACTGCATTCTAGTTGTGGTTTGTCCAAACTCATCAATGTATC
TTATCATGTCTGGCTCTAGCTATCCCGCCCCTAACTCCGCCCATCCCGCCCCTAACTCCGCCCAGTTCCG
CCCATTCTCCGCCCCATGGCTGACTAATTTTTTTTATTTATGCAGAGGCCGAGGCCGCCTCGGCCTCTGA
GCTATTCCAGAAGTAGTGAGGAGGCTTTTTTGGAGGCCTAGGGACGTACCCAATTCGCCCTATAGTGAGT
CGTATTACGCGCGCTCACTGGCCGTCGTTTTACAACGTCGTGACTGGGAAAACCCTGGCGTTACCCAACT
TAATCGCCTTGCAGCACATCCCCCTTTCGCCAGCTGGCGTAATAGCGAAGAGGCCCGCACCGATCGCCCT
TCCCAACAGTTGCGCAGCCTGAATGGCGAATGGG
[124 nt withheld, positions 7175-7298]
C
[91 nt withheld, positions 7300-7390]
A
[49 nt withheld, positions 7392-7440]
CCTTTGACGTTGGAGTCCACGTTCTTT
[37 nt withheld, positions 7468-7504]
ACCCTATCTCGGTCTATTCTTTTGATTTATAAGGGATTTTGCCGATTTCGGCCTATTGGTTAAAAAATGA
GCTGATTTAACAAAAATTTAACGCGAATTTTAACAAAATATTAACGCTTACAATTTAGGTGGCACTTTTC
GGGGAAATGTGCGCGGAACCCCTATTTGTTTATTTTTCTAAATACATTCAAATATGTATCCGCTCATGAG
ACAATAACCCTGATAAATGCTTCAATAATATTGAAAAAGGAAGAGTATGAGTATTCAACATTTCCGTGTC
GCCCTTATTCCCTTTTTTGCGGCATTTTGCCTTCCTGTTTTTGCTCACCCAGAAACGCTGGTGAAAGTAA
AAGATGCTGAAGATCAGTTGGGTGCACGAGTGGGTTACATCGAACTGGATCTCAACAGCGGTAAGATCCT
TGAGAGTTTTCGCCCCGAAGAACGTTTTCCAATGATGAGCACTTTTAAAGTTCTGCTATGTGGCGCGGTA
TTATCCCGTATTGACGCCGGGCAAGAGCAACTCGGTCGCCGCATACACTATTCTCAGAATGACTTGGTTG
AGTACTCACCAGTCACAGAAAAGCATCTTACGGATGGCATGACAGTAAGAGAATTATGCAGTGCTGCCAT
AACCATGAGTGATAACACTGCGGCCAACTTACTTCTGACAACGATCGGAGGACCGAAGGAGCTAACCGCT
TTTTTGCACAACATGGGGGATCATGTAACTCGCCTTGATCGTTGGGAACCGGAGCTGAATGAAGCCATAC
CAAACGACGAGCGTGACACCACGATGCCTGTAGCAATGGCAACAACGTTGCGCAAACTATTAACTGGCGA
ACTACTTACTCTAGCTTCCCGGCAACAATTAATAGACTGGATGGAGGCGGATAAAGTTGCAGGACCACTT
CTGCGCTCGGCCCTTCCGGCTGGCTGGTTTATTGCTGATAAATCTGGAGCCGGTGAGCGTGGGTCTCGCG
GTATCATTGCAGCACTGGGGCCAGATGGTAAGCCCTCCCGTATCGTAGTTATCTACACGACGGGGAGTCA
GGCAACTATGGATGAACGAAATAGACAGATCGCTGAGATAGGTGCCTCACTGATTAAGCATTGGTAACTG
TCAGACCAAGTTTACTCATATATACTTTAGATTGATTTAAAACTTCATTTTTAATTTAAAAGGATCTAGG
TGAAGATCCTTTTTGATAATCTCATGACCAAAATCCCTTAACGTGAGTTTTCGTTCCACTGAGCGTCAGA
CCCCGTAGAAAAGATCAAAGGATCTTCTTGAGATCCTTTTTTTCTGCGCGTAATCTGCTGCTTGCAAACA
AAAAAACCACCGCTACCAGCGGTGGTTTGTTTGCCGGATCAAGAGCTACCAACTCTTTTTCCGAAGGTAA
CTGGCTTCAGCAGAGCGCAGATACCAAATACTGTTCTTCTAGTGTAGCCGTAGTTAGGCCACCACTTCAA
GAACTCTGTAGCACCGCCTACATACCTCGCTCTGCTAATCCTGTTACCAGTGGCTGCTGCCAGTGGCGAT
AAGTCGTGTCTTACCGGGTTGGACTCAAGACGATAGTTACCGGATAAGGCGCAGCGGTCGGGCTGAACGG
GGGGTTCGTGCACACAGCCCAGCTTGGAGCGAACGACCTACACCGAACTGAGATACCTACAGCGTGAGCT
ATGAGAAAGCGCCACGCTTCCCGAAGGGAGAAAGGCGGACAGGTATCCGGTAAGCGGCAGGGTCGGAACA
GGAGAGCGCACGAGGGAGCTTCCAGGGGGAAACGCCTGGTATCTTTATAGTCCTGTCGGGTTTCGCCACC
TCTGACTTGAGCGTCGATTTTTGTGATGCTCGTCAGGGGGGCGGAGCCTATGGAAAAACGCCAGCAACGC
GGCCTTTTTACGGTTCCTGGCCTTTTGCTGGCCTTTTGCTCACATGTTCTTTCCTGCGTTATCCCCTGAT
TCTGTGGATAACCGTATTACCGCCTTTGAGTGAGCTGATACCGCTCGCCGCAGCCGAACGACCGAGCGCA
GCGAGTCAGTGAGCGAGGAAGCGGAAGAGCGCCCAATACGCAAACCGCCTCTCCCCGCGCGTTGGCCGAT
TCATTAATGCAGCTGGCACGACAGGTTTCCCGACTGGAAAGCGGGCAGTGAGCGCAACGCAATTAATGTG
AGTTAGCTCACTCATTAGGCACCCCAGGCTTTACACTTTATGCTTCCGGCTCGTATGTTGTGTGGAATTG
TGAGCGGATAACAATTTCACACAGGAAACAGCTATGACCATGATTACGCCAAGCGCGCAATTAACCCTCA
CTAAAGGGAACAAAAGCTGGAGCTGCAAGC
Features (pLannotate 1.2.2; 31 found; start..end, strand, type, name):
      5..231     +  promoter       RSV promoter: Rous sarcoma virus enhancer/promoter
    232..412     +  LTR            5' LTR (truncated): truncated 5' long terminal repeat (LTR) from HIV-1
    459..584     +  misc_feature   HIV-1 Ψ: packaging signal of human immunodeficiency virus type 1
    568..931     +  CDS            HIV-1 gag (fragment): gag protein from human immunodeficiency virus 1; gag
   1077..1310    +  misc_feature   RRE: The Rev response element (RRE) of HIV-1 allows for Rev-dependent mRNA export from the nucleus to the cytoplasm.
   1687..1713    +  CDS            Rev (fragment): human immunodeficiency virus 1 (HIV-1) Rev protein; rev; enhances nuclear export of unspliced and incompletely spliced viral mRNAs
   1720..1743    +  promoter       SV40 promoter (fragment): SV40 early promoter
   1744..1815    +  promoter       SV40 promoter (fragment): SV40 enhancer and early promoter
   1839..1974    +  rep_origin     SV40 ori: SV40 origin of replication
   2020..2616    +  CDS            PuroR (fragment): puromycin N-acetyltransferase; pac from Streptomyces; confers resistance to puromycin
   2665..2782    +  misc_feature   cPPT/CTS: central polypurine tract and central termination sequence of HIV-1
   2847..2913    +  CDS            small t antigen (fragment): SV40 (simian virus 40) small t antigen
   2920..4098    +  promoter       EF-1α promoter: strong constitutive promoter for human elongation factor EF-1α
   4139..5590    +  CDS            ZNF517: ZN517_HUMAN - Experimental evidence at transcript level: Swiss-Prot protein existence level 2. May be involved in transcriptional regulation. From Homo sapiens (Human).
   5606..5659    +  promoter       U6 promoter (fragment): RNA polymerase III promoter for human U6 snRNA
   5701..6289    +  misc_feature   WPRE: woodchuck hepatitis virus posttranscriptional regulatory element
   6340..6359    +  misc_feature   cPPT/CTS (fragment): central polypurine tract and central termination sequence of HIV-1
   6361..6594    +  LTR            3' LTR (ΔU3): self-inactivating 3' long terminal repeat (LTR) from HIV-1
   6672..6793    +  polyA_signal   SV40 poly(A) signal: SV40 polyadenylation signal
   6833..6968    +  rep_origin     SV40 ori: SV40 origin of replication
   6989..7007    -  promoter       T7 promoter: promoter for bacteriophage T7 RNA polymerase
   7015..7170    +  CDS            lacZα (fragment): LacZα fragment of β-galactosidase; lacZ fragment
   7175..7603    +  rep_origin     f1 ori (sequence partly withheld): f1 bacteriophage origin of replication; arrow indicates direction of (+) strand synthesis
   7656..7760    +  promoter       AmpR promoter: bla
   7761..8621    +  CDS            AmpR: β-lactamase; bla; confers resistance to ampicillin, carbenicillin, and related antibiotics
   8792..9380    +  rep_origin     ori: high-copy-number ColE1/pMB1/pBR322/pUC origin of replication
   9563..9655    +  CDS            lacI (fragment): lac repressor; lacI; The lac repressor binds to the lac operator to inhibit transcription in E. coli. This inhibition can be relieved by adding lactose or isopropyl-β-D-thiogalactopyranoside (IPTG).
   9668..9689    +  protein_bind   CAP binding site: CAP binding activates transcription in the presence of cAMP. E. coli catabolite activator protein
   9704..9734    +  promoter       lac promoter: promoter for the E. coli lac operon
   9742..9758    +  protein_bind   lac operator: The lac repressor binds to the lac operator to inhibit transcription in E. coli. This inhibition can be relieved by adding lactose or isopropyl-β-D-thiogalactopyranoside (IPTG). lac repressor encoded by lacI
   9803..9821    +  promoter       T3 promoter: promoter for bacteriophage T3 RNA polymerase
