[The description below was written by a language model from this plasmid's Addgene catalogue record and pLannotate feature annotations shown in this document.]
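Description:
TFORF1625 is a lentiviral mammalian expression plasmid built on the pLX_TRC317 backbone, carrying the human zinc-finger gene ZNF517 as one member of a barcoded transcription factor ORF collection. It is maintained in E. coli through a high-copy ColE1/pUC-type origin with ampicillin selection (AmpR), and the bacterial portion also retains an f1 origin, lac promoter/operator remnants and T7 and T3 promoter sites. The depositor notes that the plasmid can recombine, which is a common concern for constructs carrying repeated LTR sequences. The sequenced record is 9,844 nt, consistent with the stated backbone plus insert sizes.

The viral cassette has a third-generation layout. An RSV promoter drives a truncated HIV-1 5' LTR, followed by the Ψ packaging signal with a gag fragment, the RRE for Rev-dependent export of the genomic RNA, a cPPT/CTS element, and a self-inactivating ΔU3 3' LTR with a downstream SV40 poly(A) signal. Within the transferred region, an SV40 promoter/origin segment precedes a puromycin N-acetyltransferase gene, allowing puromycin selection of transduced cells. A separate EF-1α promoter drives constitutive expression of the ZNF517 ORF, and a WPRE downstream enhances transcript stability and expression. According to the catalogue entry each ORF is paired with a unique 24-bp barcode. This barcode is not annotated in the feature table, although a short U6 promoter-like fragment lies between the ORF and the WPRE.

The construct is intended for overexpressing ZNF517 in mammalian cells by lentiviral delivery, particularly in pooled screens where the barcode identifies which transcription factor each cell received, as in studies of directed differentiation.
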