Addgene plasmid #143143: TFORF1625
Purpose: Lentiviral vector for overexpressing transcription factor ORFs with unique 24-bp barcodes. Barcodes facilitate identification of transcription factors in pooled screens.
Depositing lab: Feng Zhang. Depositing organization: Broad Institute. Publication: A transcription factor atlas of directed differentiation. Joung J, Ma S, Tay T, Geiger-Schuller KR, Kirchgatterer PC, Verdine VK, Guo B, Arias-Garcia MA, Allen WE, Singh A, Kuksenko O, Abudayyeh OO, Gootenberg JS, Fu Z, Macrae RK, Buenrostro JD, Regev A, Zhang F. Cell. 2023 Jan 5;186(1):209-229.e26. doi: 10.1016/j.cell.2022.11.026. PubMed 36608654.
Backbone
  Vector backbone: pLX_TRC317
  Backbone manufacturer: Broad Institute Genetic Perturbation Platform
  Backbone size w/o insert (bp): 8264
  Vector type: Mammalian Expression, Lentiviral
  Selectable markers: Puromycin
Growth in bacteria
  Bacterial resistance: Ampicillin, 100 μg/mL
  Growth temperature: 37°C
  Growth strain: NEB Stable
  Copy number: High Copy
Gene/Insert
  Gene/Insert name: ZNF517
  Species: H. sapiens (human)
  Insert size (bp): 1580
  Entrez Gene: ZNF517
  Promoter: EF1a
  Cloning method: Unknown
  Sequencing primers: 5′ GGGTGGAGACTGAAGTTAGGCCAG; 3′ CACATAGCGTAAAAGGAGCAACATAG
Terms and licenses: Academic/Nonprofit Terms; Industry Terms: Not Available to Industry
Depositor comments: NM_213605,XM_011517014,XM_011517015,ENST00000359971,ENST00000533965,ENST00000531720 . The transcription factor ORF portion of this plasmid was synthesized by Genewiz. Please test multiple small colonies in case of plasmid recombination. To make this collection available in a timely manner, a portion of this collection was not fully sequenced by Addgene. If an Addgene verified full plasmid sequence is not available, please contact us prior to placing an order to request the full sequence.
How to cite: TFORF1625 was a gift from Feng Zhang (Addgene plasmid # 143143 ; http://n2t.net/addgene:143143 ; RRID:Addgene_143143)
