>Addgene plasmid #143143 | TFORF1625 | depositor partial sequence | sequence record 281567 | Insert
ACCGCCACCATGGCGATGGCACTCCCGATGCCTGGACCTCAGGAGGCGGTTGTGTTCGAGGATGTGGCTG
TGTACTTCACAAGGATAGAGTGGAGTTGCCTGGCCCCCGACCAGCAGGCACTCTACAGGGACGTGATGCT
GGAGAACTATGGGAACCTGGCCTCACTAGGCTTTCTTGTTGCCAAACCAGCACTGATCTCCCTATTGGAG
CAAGGAGAGGAGCCGGGGGCCTTGATTCTGCAGGTGGCTGAACAGAGCGTGGCCAAAGCCAGCCTGTGCA
CAGATTCCAGGATGGAGGCTGGGATCATGGAGTCTCCTCTGCAGAGAAAGCTCTCCAGGCAGGCAGGACT
GCCGGGCACCGTGTGGGGGTGCCTCCCCTGGGGGCACCCTGTGGGGGGGCACCCTGCACCACCCCACCCG
CATGGCGGTCCTGAGGACGGGTCAGATAAACCCACCCACCCCCGGGCTCGGGAGCACAGCGCCTCCCCAA
GGGTTCTGCAGGAAGACCTGGGCCGGCCTGTGGGGAGCTCAGCCCCCCGCTACAGGTGCGTGTGCGGCAA
GGCGTTCAGATACAACTCGCTGCTTCTCAGGCACCAGATCATCCACACCGGCGCCAAGCCCTTCCAGTGC
ACAGAGTGCGGGAAGGCCTTCAAGCAAAGCTCCATCCTGCTGCGGCACCAGCTGATCCACACTGAGGAGA
AGCCGTTCCAGTGCGGCGAGTGCGGGAAGGCCTTCCGGCAGAGCACGCAGCTGGCTGCCCACCACCGCGT
CCACACCCGCGAGCGGCCCTACGCATGCGGCGAGTGCGGCAAGGCCTTCAGCCGCAGCTCCCGGCTGCTG
CAGCACCAGAAGTTCCACACCGGGGAGAAGCCCTTCGCGTGCACAGAGTGCGGCAAGGCGTTCTGCCGCA
GGTTCACCCTCAACGAGCACGGCCGCATCCACAGCGGGGAGCGGCCCTACCGGTGCCTGCGGTGTGGGCA
GCGCTTCATCCGAGGGTCCTCGCTCCTGAAGCACCACCGGCTGCACGCGCAGGAGGGTGCCCAGGACGGC
GGCGTGGGGCAGGGCGCCCTGCTCGGAGCTGCGCAGAGGCCCCAGGCGGGGGACCCGCCCCACGAGTGCC
CGGTGTGCGGGAGGCCGTTCCGACACAACTCCCTGCTGCTGCTGCACCTGCGCCTACACACGGGCGAGAA
GCCGTTCGAGTGCGCGGAGTGCGGCAAGGCCTTCGGTCGCAAGTCCAACCTCACTCTGCACCAGAAGATC
CACACCAAGGAGAAGCCCTTCGCGTGCACCGAGTGCGGCAAGGCGTTCCGCAGGAGCTACACGCTGAACG
AGCACTACCGGCTCCACAGCGGCGAGAGGCCATACCGGTGCCGCGCCTGCGGGAGGGCCTGCAGCCGGCT
GTCCACCCTCATCCAGCACCAGAAGGTGCACGGCCGCGAGCCCGGGGAGGACACAGAGGGCAGGCGGGCG
CCCTGTTGGGCTTCCTAGTAATGAACTAGTCCGTAACTTGAAAGTATTTCGATTTCTTGGCTTTATATAT
CTTGTGGAAAGGACGACAATCGTACGGACTCTGTATTCAG
