>Addgene plasmid #143143 | TFORF1625 | depositor partial sequence | sequence record 281568 | Barcode
CAATCGTACGGACTCTGTATTCAG
